>Addgene plasmid #172368 | pLV-EF1a-N2c_envA-IRES-Neo | depositor full sequence | sequence record 334230 | Full Sequence
TGGAAGGGCTAATTCACTCCCAAAGAAGACAAGATATCCTTGATCTGTGGATCTACCACACACAAGGCTA
CTTCCCTGATTAGCAGAACTACACACCAGGGCCAGGGGTCAGATATCCACTGACCTTTGGATGGTGCTAC
AAGCTAGTACCAGTTGAGCCAGATAAGGTAGAAGAGGCCAATAAAGGAGAGAACACCAGCTTGTTACACC
CTGTGAGCCTGCATGGGATGGATGACCCGGAGAGAGAAGTGTTAGAGTGGAGGTTTGACAGCCGCCTAGC
ATTTCATCACGTGGCCCGAGAGCTGCATCCGGAGTACTTCAAGAACTGCTGATATCGAGCTTGCTACAAG
GGACTTTCCGCTGGGGACTTTCCAGGGAGGCGTGGCCTGGGCGGGACTGGGGAGTGGCGAGCCCTCAGAT
CCTGCATATAAGCAGCTGCTTTTTGCCTGTACTGGGTCTCTCTGGTTAGACCAGATCTGAGCCTGGGAGC
TCTCTGGCTAACTAGGGAACCCACTGCTTAAGCCTCAATAAAGCTTGCCTTGAGTGCTTCAAGTAGTGTG
TGCCCGTCTGTTGTGTGACTCTGGTAACTAGAGATCCCTCAGACCCTTTTAGTCAGTGTGGAAAATCTCT
AGCAGTGGCGCCCGAACAGGGACTTGAAAGCGAAAGGGAAACCAGAGGAGCTCTCTCGACGCAGGACTCG
GCTTGCTGAAGCGCGCACGGCAAGAGGCGAGGGGCGGCGACTGGTGAGTACGCCAAAAATTTTGACTAGC
GGAGGCTAGAAGGAGAGAGATGGGTGCGAGAGCGTCAGTATTAAGCGGGGGAGAATTAGATCGCGATGGG
AAAAAATTCGGTTAAGGCCAGGGGGAAAGAAAAAATATAAATTAAAACATATAGTATGGGCAAGCAGGGA
GCTAGAACGATTCGCAGTTAATCCTGGCCTGTTAGAAACATCAGAAGGCTGTAGACAAATACTGGGACAG
CTACAACCATCCCTTCAGACAGGATCAGAAGAACTTAGATCATTATATAATACAGTAGCAACCCTCTATT
GTGTGCATCAAAGGATAGAGATAAAAGACACCAAGGAAGCTTTAGACAAGATAGAGGAAGAGCAAAACAA
AAGTAAGACCACCGCACAGCAAGCGGCCGGCCGCTGATCTTCAGACCTGGAGGAGGAGATATGAGGGACA
ATTGGAGAAGTGAATTATATAAATATAAAGTAGTAAAAATTGAACCATTAGGAGTAGCACCCACCAAGGC
AAAGAGAAGAGTGGTGCAGAGAGAAAAAAGAGCAGTGGGAATAGGAGCTTTGTTCCTTGGGTTCTTGGGA
GCAGCAGGAAGCACTATGGGCGCAGCGTCAATGACGCTGACGGTACAGGCCAGACAATTATTGTCTGGTA
TAGTGCAGCAGCAGAACAATTTGCTGAGGGCTATTGAGGCGCAACAGCATCTGTTGCAACTCACAGTCTG
GGGCATCAAGCAGCTCCAGGCAAGAATCCTGGCTGTGGAAAGATACCTAAAGGATCAACAGCTCCTGGGG
ATTTGGGGTTGCTCTGGAAAACTCATTTGCACCACTGCTGTGCCTTGGAATGCTAGTTGGAGTAATAAAT
CTCTGGAACAGATTTGGAATCACACGACCTGGATGGAGTGGGACAGAGAAATTAACAATTACACAAGCTT
AATACACTCCTTAATTGAAGAATCGCAAAACCAGCAAGAAAAGAATGAACAAGAATTATTGGAATTAGAT
AAATGGGCAAGTTTGTGGAATTGGTTTAACATAACAAATTGGCTGTGGTATATAAAATTATTCATAATGA
TAGTAGGAGGCTTGGTAGGTTTAAGAATAGTTTTTGCTGTACTTTCTATAGTGAATAGAGTTAGGCAGGG
ATATTCACCATTATCGTTTCAGACCCACCTCCCAACCCCGAGGGGACCCGACAGGCCCGAAGGAATAGAA
GAAGAAGGTGGAGAGAGAGACAGAGACAGATCCATTCGATTAGTGAACGGATCTCGACGGTATCGCCTTT
AAAAGAAAAGGGGGGATTGGGGGGTACAGTGCAGGGGAAAGAATAGTAGACATAATAGCAACAGACATAC
AAACTAAAGAACTACAAAAACAAATTACAAAAATTCAAAATTTTCGGGTTTATTACAGGGACAGCAGAGA
TCCAGTTTATCGATGAGGCCCTTTCGTCTTCACTCGAGGTGCCCGTCAGTGGGCAGAGCGCACATCGCCC
ACAGTCCCCGAGAAGTTGGGGGGAGGGGTCGGCAATTGAACCGGTGCCTAGAGAAGGTGGCGCGGGGTAA
ACTGGGAAAGTGATGTCGTGTACTGGCTCCGCCTTTTTCCCGAGGGTGGGGGAGAACCGTATATAAGTGC
AGTAGTCGCCGTGAACGTTCTTTTTCGCAACGGGTTTGCCGCCAGAACACAGGTAAGTGCCGTGTGTGGT
TCCCGCGGGCCTGGCCTCTTTACGGGTTATGGCCCTTGCGTGCCTTGAATTACTTCCACCTGGCTGCAGT
ACGTGATTCTTGATCCCGAGCTTCGGGTTGGAAGTGGGTGGGAGAGTTCGAGGCCTTGCGCTTAAGGAGC
CCCTTCGCCTCGTGCTTGAGTTGAGGCCTGGCCTGGGCGCTGGGGCCGCCGCGTGCGAATCTGGTGGCAC
CTTCGCGCCTGTCTCGCTGCTTTCGATAAGTCTCTAGCCATTTAAAATTTTTGATGACCTGCTGCGACGC
TTTTTTTCTGGCAAGATAGTCTTGTAAATGCGGGCCAAGATCTGCACACTGGTATTTCGGTTTTTGGGGC
CGCGGGCGGCGACGGGGCCCGTGCGTCCCAGCGCACATGTTCGGCGAGGCGGGGCCTGCGAGCGCGGCCA
CCGAGAATCGGACGGGGGTAGTCTCAAGCTGGCCGGCCTGCTCTGGTGCCTGGCCTCGCGCCGCCGTGTA
TCGCCCCGCCCTGGGCGGCAAGGCTGGCCCGGTCGGCACCAGTTGCGTGAGCGGAAAGATGGCCGCTTCC
CGGCCCTGCTGCAGGGAGCTCAAAATGGAGGACGCGGCGCTCGGGAGAGCGGGCGGGTGAGTCACCCACA
CAAAGGAAAAGGGCCTTTCCGTCCTCAGCCGTCGCTTCATGTGACTCCACGGAGTACCGGGCGCCGTCCA
GGCACCTCGATTAGTTCTCGAGCTTTTGGAGTACGTCGTCTTTAGGTTGGGGGGAGGGGTTTTATGCGAT
GGAGTTTCCCCACACTGAGTGGGTGGAGACTGAAGTTAGGCCAGCTTGGCACTTGATGTAATTCTCCTTG
GAATTTGCCCTTTTTGAGTTTGGATCTTGGTTCATTCTCAAGCCTCAGACAGTGGTTCAAAGTTTTTTTC
TTCCATTTCAGGTGTCGTGAGGATCCGCGGCCGCATGGAAGCCGTCATAAAGGCATTTCTGACTGGGCAC
CCTGGAAAGGTGAGCAAGAAGGACTCCAAGAAGAAGCCGCCAGCAACAAGCAAGAAAGACCCGGAGAAGA
CGCCCTTGCTGCCAACGAGAGTTAATTATATTATTGGTGTCCTGGTCTTGTGTGAGGTAACGGGGGTAAG
AGCTGATGTCCACTTACTCGAGCAGCCAGGGAACCTTTGGATTACATGGGCCAACCGTACAGGCCAAACG
GATTTTTGCCTCTCTACACAGTCAGCCACCTCCCCTTTTCAAACATGTTTGATAGGTATCCCGTCCCCTA
TTTCCGAGGGTGATTTTAAGGGATATGTTTCTGATACAAATTGCACCACCTTGGGAACTGATCGGTTAGT
CTCGTCAGCCGACTTTACTGGCGGACCTGACAACAGTACCACCCTCACTTATCGGAAGGTCTCATGCTTG
TTGTTAAAGCTGAATGTCTCTATGTGGGATGAGCCACCTGAACTACAGCTGTTAGGTTCCCAGTCTCTCC
CTAACATTACTAATATTGCTCAGATTTCCGGTATAACCGGGGGATGCGTAGGCTTCAGACCACAAGGGGT
TCCTTGGTATCTAGGTTGGTCTAGACAGGAGGCCACGCGGTTTCTCCTTAGACACCCCTCTTTCTCTAAA
TCCACGGAACCGTTTACGGTGGTGACAGCGGATAGGCACAATCTTTTTATGGGGAGTGAGTACTGCGGTG
CATATGGCTACAGATTTTGGAACATGTATAACTGCTCACAGGTGGGGCGGCAGTACCGCTGTGGTAATGC
GCGCAGCCCCCGCCCGGGTCTTCCTGAAATCCAGTGTACAAGGAGAGGAGGCAAATGGGTTAATCAATCA
CAGGAAATTAATGAGTCGGAGCCGTTCAGCTTTACGGTGAACTGTACAGCTAGTAGTTTGGGTAATGCCA
GTGGGTGTTGCGGAAAAGCAGGCACGATTCTCCCGGGAAAGTGGGTCGACAGCACACAAGGTAGTTTCAC
CAAACCAAAAGCGCTACCACCCGCAATTTTCCTCATTTGTGGGGATCGCGCATGGCAAGGAATTCCCAGT
CGTCCGGTAGGGGGCCCCTGCTATTTAGGCAAGCTTACCATGTTAGCACCTAAGCATACAGATATTCTCA
AGGTGCTTGTCAATTCATCGCGGACAGGTATAAGACGTAAACGAAGCACCTCACACCTGGATGATACATG
CTCAGATGAAGTGCAGCTTTGGGGTCCTACAGCAAGAATCTTTGCATCTATCCTAGCCCCGGGGGTAGCA
GCTGCGCAAGCCTTAAGAGAAATTGAGAGACTAGCCTGTTGGTCCGTTAAACAGGCTAACTTGACAACAT
CACTCCTCGGGGACTTATTGGATGATGTCACGAGTATTCGACACGCGGTCCTGCAGAACCGAGCGGCTAT
TGACTTCTTGCTCCTAGCTCACGGCCATGGCTGTGAGGACGTTGCCGGAATGTGCTGTTTCAATTTGAGT
GATCACAGTGAGTCTATACAGAAGAAGTTCCAGCTAATGAAGGAACATGTCAATAAGATCGGCGTGGACA
GCGACCCAATTGGAAGTTGGCTGCGAGGACTATTCGGGGGAATAGGAGAATGGGCCGTTCATTTGCTGAA
AGGACTGCTTTTGGGGCTTGTAGTTATTTTGTTGCTAGTAGTGTGCCTGCCTTGCAGAAGAGCCAATCGA
CCAGAATCGAAACAACGCAGTTTTGGAGGGACAGGGGGGAATGTGTCAGTCACTTCCCAAAGCGGAAAAG
TCATACCTTCATGGGAATCATATAAGAGTGGAGGTGAGATCAGACTGTAAGCGGCCGCTCTAGAGTCGAC
GGGCCGCGGTAACAATTGTTAACTAACTTAAGCTAGCAACGGTTTCCCTCTAGCGGGATCAATTCCGCCC
CCCCCCCCTAACGTTACTGGCCGAAGCCGCTTGGAATAAGGCCGGTGTGCGTTTGTCTATATGTTATTTT
CCACCATATTGCCGTCTTTTGGCAATGTGAGGGCCCGGAAACCTGGCCCTGTCTTCTTGACGAGCATTCC
TAGGGGTCTTTCCCCTCTCGCCAAAGGAATGCAAGGTCTGTTGAATGTCGTGAAGGAAGCAGTTCCTCTG
GAAGCTTCTTGAAGACAAACAACGTCTGTAGCGACCCTTTGCAGGCAGCGGAACCCCCCACCTGGCGACA
GGTGCCTCTGCGGCCAAAAGCCACGTGTATAAGATACACCTGCAAAGGCGGCACAACCCCAGTGCCACGT
TGTGAGTTGGATAGTTGTGGAAAGAGTCAAATGGCTCTCCTCAAGCGTATTCAACAAGGGGCTGAAGGAT
GCCCAGAAGGTACCCCATTGTATGGGATCTGATCTGGGGCCTCGGTGCACATGCTTTACATGTGTTTAGT
CGAGGTTAAAAAAACGTCTAGGCCCCCCGAACCACGGGGACGTGGTTTTCCTTTGAAAAACACGATAATA
CCATGATTGAACAAGATGGATTGCACGCAGGTTCTCCGGCCGCTTGGGTGGAGAGGCTATTCGGCTATGA
CTGGGCACAACAGACAATCGGCTGCTCTGATGCCGCCGTGTTCCGGCTGTCAGCGCAGGGGCGCCCGGTT
CTTTTTGTCAAGACCGACCTGTCCGGTGCCCTGAATGAACTGCAGGACGAGGCAGCGCGGCTATCGTGGC
TGGCCACGACGGGCGTTCCTTGCGCAGCTGTGCTCGACGTTGTCACTGAAGCGGGAAGGGACTGGCTGCT
ATTGGGCGAAGTGCCGGGGCAGGATCTCCTGTCATCTCACCTTGCTCCTGCCGAGAAAGTATCCATCATG
GCTGATGCAATGCGGCGGCTGCATACGCTTGATCCGGCTACCTGCCCATTCGACCACCAAGCGAAACATC
GCATCGAGCGAGCACGTACTCGGATGGAAGCCGGTCTTGTCGATCAGGATGATCTGGACGAAGAGCATCA
GGGGCTCGCGCCAGCCGAACTGTTCGCCAGGCTCAAGGCGCGCATGCCCGACGGCGAGGATCTCGTCGTG
ACCCATGGCGATGCCTGCTTGCCGAATATCATGGTGGAAAATGGCCGCTTTTCTGGATTCATCGACTGTG
GCCGGCTGGGTGTGGCGGACCGCTATCAGGACATAGCGTTGGCTACCCGTGATATTGCTGAAGAGCTTGG
CGGCGAATGGGCTGACCGCTTCCTCGTGCTTTACGGTATCGCCGCTCCCGATTCGCAGCGCATCGCCTTC
TATCGCCTTCTTGACGAGTTCTTCTGACCCGGGCGGGGCGCGTCTGGAACAATCAACCTCTGGATTACAA
AATTTGTGAAAGATTGACTGGTATTCTTAACTATGTTGCTCCTTTTACGCTATGTGGATACGCTGCTTTA
ATGCCTTTGTATCATGCTATTGCTTCCCGTATGGCTTTCATTTTCTCCTCCTTGTATAAATCCTGGTTGC
TGTCTCTTTATGAGGAGTTGTGGCCCGTTGTCAGGCAACGTGGCGTGGTGTGCACTGTGTTTGCTGACGC
AACCCCCACTGGTTGGGGCATTGCCACCACCTGTCAGCTCCTTTCCGGGACTTTCGCTTTCCCCCTCCCT
ATTGCCACGGCGGAACTCATCGCCGCCTGCCTTGCCCGCTGCTGGACAGGGGCTCGGCTGTTGGGCACTG
ACAATTCCGTGGTGTTGTCGGGGAAGCTGACGTCCTTTCCATGGCTGCTCGCCTGTGTTGCCACCTGGAT
TCTGCGCGGGACGTCCTTCTGCTACGTCCCTTCGGCCCTCAATCCAGCGGACCTTCCTTCCCGCGGCCTG
CTGCCGGCTCTGCGGCCTCTTCCGCGTCTTCGCCTTCGCCCTCAGACGAGTCGGATCTCCCTTTGGGCCG
CCTCCCCGCCTGGAATTAATTCTGCAGTCGAGACCTAGAAAAACATGGAGCAATCACAAGTAGCAATACA
GCAGCTACCAATGCTGATTGTGCCTGGCTAGAAGCACAAGAGGAGGAGGAGGTGGGTTTTTCCAGTCACA
CCTCAGGTACCTTTAAGACCAATGACTTACAAGGCAGCTGTAGATCTTAGCCACTTTTTAAAAGAAAAGA
GGGGACTGGAAGGGCTAATTCACTCCCAACGAAGACAAGATATCCTTGATCTGTGGATCTACCACACACA
AGGCTACTTCCCTGATTAGCAGAACTACACACCAGGGCCAGGGGTCAGATATCCACTGACCTTTGGATGG
TGCTACAAGCTAGTACCAGTTGAGCCAGATAAGGTAGAAGAGGCCAATAAAGGAGAGAACACCAGCTTGT
TACACCCTGTGAGCCTGCATGGGATGGATGACCCGGAGAGAGAAGTGTTAGAGTGGAGGTTTGACAGCCG
CCTAGCATTTCATCACGTGGCCCGAGAGCTGCATCCGGAGTACTTCAAGAACTGCTGATATCGAGCTTGC
TACAAGGGACTTTCCGCTGGGGACTTTCCAGGGAGGCGTGGCCTGGGCGGGACTGGGGAGTGGCGAGCCC
TCAGATCCTGCATATAAGCAGCTGCTTTTTGCCTGTACTGGGTCTCTCTGGTTAGACCAGATCTGAGCCT
GGGAGCTCTCTGGCTAACTAGGGAACCCACTGCTTAAGCCTCAATAAAGCTTGCCTTGAGTGCTTCAAGT
AGTGTGTGCCCGTCTGTTGTGTGACTCTGGTAACTAGAGATCCCTCAGACCCTTTTAGTCAGTGTGGAAA
ATCTCTAGCAGTAGTAGTTCATGTCATCTTATTATTCAGTATTTATAACTTGCAAAGAAATGAATATCAG
AGAGTGAGAGGCCTTGACATTGCTAGCGTTTTACCGTCGACCTCTAGCTAGAGCTTGGCGTAATCATGGT
CATAGCTGTTTCCTGTGTGAAATTGTTATCCGCTCACAATTCCACACAACATACGAGCCGGAAGCATAAA
GTGTAAAGCCTGGGGTGCCTAATGAGTGAGCTAACTCACATTAATTGCGTTGCGCTCACTGCCCGCTTTC
CAGTCGGGAAACCTGTCGTGCCAGCTGCATTAATGAATCGGCCAACGCGCGGGGAGAGGCGGTTTGCGTA
TTGGGCGCTCTTCCGCTTCCTCGCTCACTGACTCGCTGCGCTCGGTCGTTCGGCTGCGGCGAGCGGTATC
AGCTCACTCAAAGGCGGTAATACGGTTATCCACAGAATCAGGGGATAACGCAGGAAAGAACATGTGAGCA
AAAGGCCAGCAAAAGGCCAGGAACCGTAAAAAGGCCGCGTTGCTGGCGTTTTTCCATAGGCTCCGCCCCC
CTGACGAGCATCACAAAAATCGACGCTCAAGTCAGAGGTGGCGAAACCCGACAGGACTATAAAGATACCA
GGCGTTTCCCCCTGGAAGCTCCCTCGTGCGCTCTCCTGTTCCGACCCTGCCGCTTACCGGATACCTGTCC
GCCTTTCTCCCTTCGGGAAGCGTGGCGCTTTCTCATAGCTCACGCTGTAGGTATCTCAGTTCGGTGTAGG
TCGTTCGCTCCAAGCTGGGCTGTGTGCACGAACCCCCCGTTCAGCCCGACCGCTGCGCCTTATCCGGTAA
CTATCGTCTTGAGTCCAACCCGGTAAGACACGACTTATCGCCACTGGCAGCAGCCACTGGTAACAGGATT
AGCAGAGCGAGGTATGTAGGCGGTGCTACAGAGTTCTTGAAGTGGTGGCCTAACTACGGCTACACTAGAA
GAACAGTATTTGGTATCTGCGCTCTGCTGAAGCCAGTTACCTTCGGAAAAAGAGTTGGTAGCTCTTGATC
CGGCAAACAAACCACCGCTGGTAGCGGTTTTTTTGTTTGCAAGCAGCAGATTACGCGCAGAAAAAAAGGA
TCTCAAGAAGATCCTTTGATCTTTTCTACGGGGTCTGACGCTCAGTGGAACGAAAACTCACGTTAAGGGA
TTTTGGTCATGAGATTATCAAAAAGGATCTTCACCTAGATCCTTTTAAATTAAAAATGAAGTTTTAAATC
AATCTAAAGTATATATGAGTAAACTTGGTCTGACAGTTACCAATGCTTAATCAGTGAGGCACCTATCTCA
GCGATCTGTCTATTTCGTTCATCCATAGTTGCCTGACTCCCCGTCGTGTAGATAACTACGATACGGGAGG
GCTTACCATCTGGCCCCAGTGCTGCAATGATACCGCGAGACCCACGCTCACCGGCTCCAGATTTATCAGC
AATAAACCAGCCAGCCGGAAGGGCCGAGCGCAGAAGTGGTCCTGCAACTTTATCCGCCTCCATCCAGTCT
ATTAATTGTTGCCGGGAAGCTAGAGTAAGTAGTTCGCCAGTTAATAGTTTGCGCAACGTTGTTGCCATTG
CTACAGGCATCGTGGTGTCACGCTCGTCGTTTGGTATGGCTTCATTCAGCTCCGGTTCCCAACGATCAAG
GCGAGTTACATGATCCCCCATGTTGTGCAAAAAAGCGGTTAGCTCCTTCGGTCCTCCGATCGTTGTCAGA
AGTAAGTTGGCCGCAGTGTTATCACTCATGGTTATGGCAGCACTGCATAATTCTCTTACTGTCATGCCAT
CCGTAAGATGCTTTTCTGTGACTGGTGAGTACTCAACCAAGTCATTCTGAGAATAGTGTATGCGGCGACC
GAGTTGCTCTTGCCCGGCGTCAATACGGGATAATACCGCGCCACATAGCAGAACTTTAAAAGTGCTCATC
ATTGGAAAACGTTCTTCGGGGCGAAAACTCTCAAGGATCTTACCGCTGTTGAGATCCAGTTCGATGTAAC
CCACTCGTGCACCCAACTGATCTTCAGCATCTTTTACTTTCACCAGCGTTTCTGGGTGAGCAAAAACAGG
AAGGCAAAATGCCGCAAAAAAGGGAATAAGGGCGACACGGAAATGTTGAATACTCATACTCTTCCTTTTT
CAATATTATTGAAGCATTTATCAGGGTTATTGTCTCATGAGCGGATACATATTTGAATGTATTTAGAAAA
ATAAACAAATAGGGGTTCCGCGCACATTTCCCCGAAAAGTGCCACCTGACGTCGACGGATCGGGAGATCA
ACTTGTTTATTGCAGCTTATAATGGTTACAAATAAAGCAATAGCATCACAAATTTCACAAATAAAGCATT
TTTTTCACTGCATTCTAGTTGTGGTTTGTCCAAACTCATCAATGTATCTTATCATGTCTGGATCAACTGG
ATAACTCAAGCTAACCAAAATCATCCCAAACTTCCCACCCCATACCCTATTACCACTGCCAATTACCTAG
TGGTTTCATTTACTCTAAACCTGTGATTCCTCTGAATTATTTTCATTTTAAAGAAATTGTATTTGTTAAA
TATGTACTACAAACTTAGTAGTTTTTAAAGAAATTGTATTTGTTAAATATGTACTACAAACTTAGTAGT
Features (pLannotate 1.2.2; 24 found; start..end, strand, type, name):
    377..634     +  LTR            5' LTR (truncated): truncated 5' long terminal repeat (LTR) from HIV-1
    681..806     +  misc_feature   HIV-1 Ψ: packaging signal of human immunodeficiency virus type 1
    790..1128    +  CDS            HIV-1 gag (fragment): gag protein from human immunodeficiency virus 1; gag
   1303..1536    +  misc_feature   RRE: The Rev response element (RRE) of HIV-1 allows for Rev-dependent mRNA export from the nucleus to the cytoplasm.
   1913..2013    +  CDS            Rev (fragment): human immunodeficiency virus 1 (HIV-1) Rev protein; rev; enhances nuclear export of unspliced and incompletely spliced viral mRNAs
   2028..2144    +  misc_feature   cPPT/CTS: central polypurine tract and central termination sequence of HIV-1
   2221..2432    +  promoter       EF-1α core promoter: core promoter for human elongation factor EF-1α
   2433..3371    +  intron         EF-1α intron A: intron upstream of the start codon of human EF-1α
   3395..5095    +  CDS            env (fragment): ENV_RSVSA - Experimental evidence at protein level: Swiss-Prot protein existence level 1. The transmembrane protein (TM) acts as a class I viral fusion protein. Under the current model, the protein has at least 3 conformational states: pre-fusion native state, pre-hairpin intermediate state, and post-fusion hairpin state. During viral and target cell membrane fusion, the coiled coil regions (heptad repeats) assume a trimer-of-hairpins structure, positioning the fusion peptide in close proximity to the C-terminal region of the ectodomain. The formation of this structure appears to drive apposit
   5319..5880    +  misc_feature   IRES: internal ribosome entry site (IRES) of the encephalomyocarditis virus (EMCV)
   5883..6674    +  CDS            neo: KKA2_KLEPN - Also known as kan, nptII. Experimental evidence at protein level: Swiss-Prot protein existence level 1. Resistance to kanamycin, neomycin, paromomycin, ribostamycin, butirosin and gentamicin B. From Klebsiella pneumoniae.
   6701..7289    +  misc_feature   WPRE: woodchuck hepatitis virus posttranscriptional regulatory element
   7306..7410    +  CDS            nef (fragment): NEF_HV1Z2 - Experimental evidence at protein level: Swiss-Prot protein existence level 1. Extracellular Nef protein targets CD4(+) T-lymphocytes for apoptosis by interacting with CXCR4 surface receptors. From Human immunodeficiency virus type 1 group M subtype D (isolate Z2/CDC-Z34) (HIV-1).
   7409..7825    +  CDS            nef (fragment): NEF_HV1BR - Experimental evidence at protein level: Swiss-Prot protein existence level 1. Extracellular Nef protein targets CD4(+) T-lymphocytes for apoptosis by interacting with CXCR4 surface receptors (PubMed:14990729). From Human immunodeficiency virus type 1 group M subtype B (isolate BRU/LAI) (HIV-1).
   7873..8130    +  LTR            5' LTR (truncated): truncated 5' long terminal repeat (LTR) from HIV-1
   8281..8303    -  protein_bind   lac operator (fragment): The lac repressor binds to the lac operator to inhibit transcription in E. coli. This inhibition can be relieved by adding lactose or isopropyl-β-D-thiogalactopyranoside (IPTG). lac repressor encoded by lacI
   8307..8337    -  promoter       lac promoter: promoter for the E. coli lac operon
   8352..8373    -  protein_bind   CAP binding site: CAP binding activates transcription in the presence of cAMP. E. coli catabolite activator protein
   8386..8478    -  CDS            lacI (fragment): lac repressor; lacI; The lac repressor binds to the lac operator to inhibit transcription in E. coli. This inhibition can be relieved by adding lactose or isopropyl-β-D-thiogalactopyranoside (IPTG).
   8661..9246    -  rep_origin     ori: high-copy-number ColE1/pMB1/pBR322/pUC origin of replication
   9417..10277   -  CDS            AmpR: β-lactamase; bla; confers resistance to ampicillin, carbenicillin, and related antibiotics
  10278..10382   -  promoter       AmpR promoter: bla
  10430..10564   +  polyA_signal   SV40 poly(A) signal: SV40 polyadenylation signal
  10779..329     +  CDS            nef (fragment) (across the origin): NEF_HV1BR - Experimental evidence at protein level: Swiss-Prot protein existence level 1. Extracellular Nef protein targets CD4(+) T-lymphocytes for apoptosis by interacting with CXCR4 surface receptors (PubMed:14990729). From Human immunodeficiency virus type 1 group M subtype B (isolate BRU/LAI) (HIV-1).
