>Addgene plasmid #172368 | pLV-EF1a-N2c_envA-IRES-Neo | addgene full sequence | sequence record 338925 | Addgene NGS Result
GGAAGGGCTAATTCACTCCCAAAGAAGACAAGATATCCTTGATCTGTGGATCTACCACACACAAGGCTAC
TTCCCTGATTAGCAGAACTACACACCAGGGCCAGGGGTCAGATATCCACTGACCTTTGGATGGTGCTACA
AGCTAGTACCAGTTGAGCCAGATAAGGTAGAAGAGGCCAATAAAGGAGAGAACACCAGCTTGTTACACCC
TGTGAGCCTGCATGGGATGGATGACCCGGAGAGAGAAGTGTTAGAGTGGAGGTTTGACAGCCGCCTAGCA
TTTCATCACGTGGCCCGAGAGCTGCATCCGGAGTACTTCAAGAACTGCTGATATCGAGCTTGCTACAAGG
GACTTTCCGCTGGGGACTTTCCAGGGAGGCGTGGCCTGGGCGGGACTGGGGAGTGGCGAGCCCTCAGATC
CTGCATATAAGCAGCTGCTTTTTGCCTGTACTGGGTCTCTCTGGTTAGACCAGATCTGAGCCTGGGAGCT
CTCTGGCTAACTAGGGAACCCACTGCTTAAGCCTCAATAAAGCTTGCCTTGAGTGCTTCAAGTAGTGTGT
GCCCGTCTGTTGTGTGACTCTGGTAACTAGAGATCCCTCAGACCCTTTTAGTCAGTGTGGAAAATCTCTA
GCAGTGGCGCCCGAACAGGGACTTGAAAGCGAAAGGGAAACCAGAGGAGCTCTCTCGACGCAGGACTCGG
CTTGCTGAAGCGCGCACGGCAAGAGGCGAGGGGCGGCGACTGGTGAGTACGCCAAAAATTTTGACTAGCG
GAGGCTAGAAGGAGAGAGATGGGTGCGAGAGCGTCAGTATTAAGCGGGGGAGAATTAGATCGCGATGGGA
AAAAATTCGGTTAAGGCCAGGGGGAAAGAAAAAATATAAATTAAAACATATAGTATGGGCAAGCAGGGAG
CTAGAACGATTCGCAGTTAATCCTGGCCTGTTAGAAACATCAGAAGGCTGTAGACAAATACTGGGACAGC
TACAACCATCCCTTCAGACAGGATCAGAAGAACTTAGATCATTATATAATACAGTAGCAACCCTCTATTG
TGTGCATCAAAGGATAGAGATAAAAGACACCAAGGAAGCTTTAGACAAGATAGAGGAAGAGCAAAACAAA
AGTAAGACCACCGCACAGCAAGCGGCCGGCCGCTGATCTTCAGACCTGGAGGAGGAGATATGAGGGACAA
TTGGAGAAGTGAATTATATAAATATAAAGTAGTAAAAATTGAACCATTAGGAGTAGCACCCACCAAGGCA
AAGAGAAGAGTGGTGCAGAGAGAAAAAAGAGCAGTGGGAATAGGAGCTTTGTTCCTTGGGTTCTTGGGAG
CAGCAGGAAGCACTATGGGCGCAGCGTCAATGACGCTGACGGTACAGGCCAGACAATTATTGTCTGGTAT
AGTGCAGCAGCAGAACAATTTGCTGAGGGCTATTGAGGCGCAACAGCATCTGTTGCAACTCACAGTCTGG
GGCATCAAGCAGCTCCAGGCAAGAATCCTGGCTGTGGAAAGATACCTAAAGGATCAACAGCTCCTGGGGA
TTTGGGGTTGCTCTGGAAAACTCATTTGCACCACTGCTGTGCCTTGGAATGCTAGTTGGAGTAATAAATC
TCTGGAACAGATTTGGAATCACACGACCTGGATGGAGTGGGACAGAGAAATTAACAATTACACAAGCTTA
ATACACTCCTTAATTGAAGAATCGCAAAACCAGCAAGAAAAGAATGAACAAGAATTATTGGAATTAGATA
AATGGGCAAGTTTGTGGAATTGGTTTAACATAACAAATTGGCTGTGGTATATAAAATTATTCATAATGAT
AGTAGGAGGCTTGGTAGGTTTAAGAATAGTTTTTGCTGTACTTTCTATAGTGAATAGAGTTAGGCAGGGA
TATTCACCATTATCGTTTCAGACCCACCTCCCAACCCCGAGGGGACCCGACAGGCCCGAAGGAATAGAAG
AAGAAGGTGGAGAGAGAGACAGAGACAGATCCATTCGATTAGTGAACGGATCTCGACGGTATCGCCTTTA
AAAGAAAAGGGGGGATTGGGGGGTACAGTGCAGGGGAAAGAATAGTAGACATAATAGCAACAGACATACA
AACTAAAGAATTACAAAAACAAATTACAAAAATTCAAAATTTTCGGGTTTATTACAGGGACAGCAGAGAT
CCAGTTTATCGATGAGGCCCTTTCGTCTTCACTCGAGGTGCCCGTCAGTGGGCAGAGCGCACATCGCCCA
CAGTCCCCGAGAAGTTGGGGGGAGGGGTCGGCAATTGAACCGGTGCCTAGAGAAGGTGGCGCGGGGTAAA
CTGGGAAAGTGATGTCGTGTACTGGCTCCGCCTTTTTCCCGAGGGTGGGGGAGAACCGTATATAAGTGCA
GTAGTCGCCGTGAACGTTCTTTTTCGCAACGGGTTTGCCGCCAGAACACAGGTAAGTGCCGTGTGTGGTT
CCCGCGGGCCTGGCCTCTTTACGGGTTATGGCCCTTGCGTGCCTTGAATTACTTCCACCTGGCTGCAGTA
CGTGATTCTTGATCCCGAGCTTCGGGTTGGAAGTGGGTGGGAGAGTTCGAGGCCTTGCGCTTAAGGAGCC
CCTTCGCCTCGTGCTTGAGTTGAGGCCTGGCCTGGGCGCTGGGGCCGCCGCGTGCGAATCTGGTGGCACC
TTCGCGCCTGTCTCGCTGCTTTCGATAAGTCTCTAGCCATTTAAAATTTTTGATGACCTGCTGCGACGCT
TTTTTTCTGGCAAGATAGTCTTGTAAATGCGGGCCAAGATCTGCACACTGGTATTTCGGTTTTTGGGGCC
GCGGGCGGCGACGGGGCCCGTGCGTCCCAGCGCACATGTTCGGCGAGGCGGGGCCTGCGAGCGCGGCCAC
CGAGAATCGGACGGGGGTAGTCTCAAGCTGGCCGGCCTGCTCTGGTGCCTGGCCTCGCGCCGCCGTGTAT
CGCCCCGCCCTGGGCGGCAAGGCTGGCCCGGTCGGCACCAGTTGCGTGAGCGGAAAGATGGCCGCTTCCC
GGCCCTGCTGCAGGGAGCTCAAAATGGAGGACGCGGCGCTCGGGAGAGCGGGCGGGTGAGTCACCCACAC
AAAGGAAAAGGGCCTTTCCGTCCTCAGCCGTCGCTTCATGTGACTCCACGGAGTACCGGGCGCCGTCCAG
GCACCTCGATTAGTTCTCGAGCTTTTGGAGTACGTCGTCTTTAGGTTGGGGGGAGGGGTTTTATGCGATG
GAGTTTCCCCACACTGAGTGGGTGGAGACTGAAGTTAGGCCAGCTTGGCACTTGATGTAATTCTCCTTGG
AATTTGCCCTTTTTGAGTTTGGATCTTGGTTCATTCTCAAGCCTCAGACAGTGGTTCAAAGTTTTTTTCT
TCCATTTCAGGTGTCGTGAGGATCCGCGGCCGCCATGGAAGCCGTCATAAAGGCATTTCTGACTGGGCAC
CCTGGAAAGGTGAGCAAGAAGGACTCCAAGAAGAAGCCGCCAGCAACAAGCAAGAAAGACCCGGAGAAGA
CGCCCTTGCTGCCAACGAGAGTTAATTATATTATTGGTGTCCTGGTCTTGTGTGAGGTAACGGGGGTAAG
AGCTGATGTCCACTTACTCGAGCAGCCAGGGAACCTTTGGATTACATGGGCCAACCGTACAGGCCAAACG
GATTTTTGCCTCTCTACACAGTCAGCCACCTCCCCTTTTCAAACATGTTTGATAGGTATCCCGTCCCCTA
TTTCCGAGGGTGATTTTAAGGGATATGTTTCTGATACAAATTGCACCACCTTGGGAACTGATCGGTTAGT
CTCGTCAGCCGACTTTACTGGCGGACCTGACAACAGTACCACCCTCACTTATCGGAAGGTCTCATGCTTG
TTGTTAAAGCTGAATGTCTCTATGTGGGATGAGCCACCTGAACTACAGCTGTTAGGTTCCCAGTCTCTCC
CTAACATTACTAATATTGCTCAGATTTCCGGTATAACCGGGGGATGCGTAGGCTTCAGACCACAAGGGGT
TCCTTGGTATCTAGGTTGGTCTAGACAGGAGGCCACGCGGTTTCTCCTTAGACACCCCTCTTTCTCTAAA
TCCACGGAACCGTTTACGGTGGTGACAGCGGATAGGCACAATCTTTTTATGGGGAGTGAGTACTGCGGTG
CATATGGCTACAGATTTTGGAACATGTATAACTGCTCACAGGTGGGGCGGCAGTACCGCTGTGGTAATGC
GCGCAGCCCCCGCCCGGGTCTTCCTGAAATCCAGTGTACAAGGAGAGGAGGCAAATGGGTTAATCAATCA
CAGGAAATTAATGAGTCGGAGCCGTTCAGCTTTACGGTGAACTGTACAGCTAGTAGTTTGGGTAATGCCA
GTGGGTGTTGCGGAAAAGCAGGCACGATTCTCCCGGGAAAGTGGGTCGACAGCACACAAGGTAGTTTCAC
CAAACCAAAAGCGCTACCACCCGCAATTTTCCTCATTTGTGGGGATCGCGCATGGCAAGGAATTCCCAGT
CGTCCGGTAGGGGGCCCCTGCTATTTAGGCAAGCTTACCATGTTAGCACCTAAGCATACAGATATTCTCA
AGGTGCTTGTCAATTCATCGCGGACAGGTATAAGACGTAAACGAAGCACCTCACACCTGGATGATACATG
CTCAGATGAAGTGCAGCTTTGGGGTCCTACAGCAAGAATCTTTGCATCTATCCTAGCCCCGGGGGTAGCA
GCTGCGCAAGCCTTAAGAGAAATTGAGAGACTAGCCTGTTGGTCCGTTAAACAGGCTAACTTGACAACAT
CACTCCTCGGGGACTTATTGGATGATGTCACGAGTATTCGACACGCGGTCCTGCAGAACCGAGCGGCTAT
TGACTTCTTGCTCCTAGCTCACGGCCATGGCTGTGAGGACGTTGCCGGAATGTGCTGTTTCAATTTGAGT
GATCACAGTGAGTCTATACAGAAGAAGTTCCAGCTAATGAAGGAACATGTCAATAAGATCGGCGTGGACA
GCGACCCAATTGGAAGTTGGCTGCGAGGACTATTCGGGGGAATAGGAGAATGGGCCGTTCATTTGCTGAA
AGGACTGCTTTTGGGGCTTGTAGTTATTTTGTTGCTAGTAGTGTGCCTGCCTTGCAGAAGAGCCAATCGA
CCAGAATCGAAACAACGCAGTTTTGGAGGGACAGGGGGGAATGTGTCAGTCACTTCCCAAAGCGGAAAAG
TCATACCTTCATGGGAATCATATAAGAGTGGAGGTGAGATCAGACTGTAAGCGGCCGCTCTAGAGTCGAC
GGGCCGCGGTAACAATTGTTAACTAACTTAAGCTAGCAACGGTTTCCCTCTAGCGGGATCAATTCCGCCC
CCCCCCCCTAACGTTACTGGCCGAAGCCGCTTGGAATAAGGCCGGTGTGCGTTTGTCTATATGTTATTTT
CCACCATATTGCCGTCTTTTGGCAATGTGAGGGCCCGGAAACCTGGCCCTGTCTTCTTGACGAGCATTCC
TAGGGGTCTTTCCCCTCTCGCCAAAGGAATGCAAGGTCTGTTGAATGTCGTGAAGGAAGCAGTTCCTCTG
GAAGCTTCTTGAAGACAAACAACGTCTGTAGCGACCCTTTGCAGGCAGCGGAACCCCCCACCTGGCGACA
GGTGCCTCTGCGGCCAAAAGCCACGTGTATAAGATACACCTGCAAAGGCGGCACAACCCCAGTGCCACGT
TGTGAGTTGGATAGTTGTGGAAAGAGTCAAATGGCTCTCCTCAAGCGTATTCAACAAGGGGCTGAAGGAT
GCCCAGAAGGTACCCCATTGTATGGGATCTGATCTGGGGCCTCGGTGCACATGCTTTACATGTGTTTAGT
CGAGGTTAAAAAAACGTCTAGGCCCCCCGAACCACGGGGACGTGGTTTTCCTTTGAAAAACACGATAATA
CCATGATTGAACAAGATGGATTGCACGCAGGTTCTCCGGCCGCTTGGGTGGAGAGGCTATTCGGCTATGA
CTGGGCACAACAGACAATCGGCTGCTCTGATGCCGCCGTGTTCCGGCTGTCAGCGCAGGGGCGCCCGGTT
CTTTTTGTCAAGACCGACCTGTCCGGTGCCCTGAATGAACTGCAGGACGAGGCAGCGCGGCTATCGTGGC
TGGCCACGACGGGCGTTCCTTGCGCAGCTGTGCTCGACGTTGTCACTGAAGCGGGAAGGGACTGGCTGCT
ATTGGGCGAAGTGCCGGGGCAGGATCTCCTGTCATCTCACCTTGCTCCTGCCGAGAAAGTATCCATCATG
GCTGATGCAATGCGGCGGCTGCATACGCTTGATCCGGCTACCTGCCCATTCGACCACCAAGCGAAACATC
GCATCGAGCGAGCACGTACTCGGATGGAAGCCGGTCTTGTCGATCAGGATGATCTGGACGAAGAGCATCA
GGGGCTCGCGCCAGCCGAACTGTTCGCCAGGCTCAAGGCGCGCATGCCCGACGGCGAGGATCTCGTCGTG
ACCCATGGCGATGCCTGCTTGCCGAATATCATGGTGGAAAATGGCCGCTTTTCTGGATTCATCGACTGTG
GCCGGCTGGGTGTGGCGGACCGCTATCAGGACATAGCGTTGGCTACCCGTGATATTGCTGAAGAGCTTGG
CGGCGAATGGGCTGACCGCTTCCTCGTGCTTTACGGTATCGCCGCTCCCGATTCGCAGCGCATCGCCTTC
TATCGCCTTCTTGACGAGTTCTTCTGACCCGGGCGGGGCGCGTCTGGAACAATCAACCTCTGGATTACAA
AATTTGTGAAAGATTGACTGGTATTCTTAACTATGTTGCTCCTTTTACGCTATGTGGATACGCTGCTTTA
ATGCCTTTGTATCATGCTATTGCTTCCCGTATGGCTTTCATTTTCTCCTCCTTGTATAAATCCTGGTTGC
TGTCTCTTTATGAGGAGTTGTGGCCCGTTGTCAGGCAACGTGGCGTGGTGTGCACTGTGTTTGCTGACGC
AACCCCCACTGGTTGGGGCATTGCCACCACCTGTCAGCTCCTTTCCGGGACTTTCGCTTTCCCCCTCCCT
ATTGCCACGGCGGAACTCATCGCCGCCTGCCTTGCCCGCTGCTGGACAGGGGCTCGGCTGTTGGGCACTG
ACAATTCCGTGGTGTTGTCGGGGAAGCTGACGTCCTTTCCATGGCTGCTCGCCTGTGTTGCCACCTGGAT
TCTGCGCGGGACGTCCTTCTGCTACGTCCCTTCGGCCCTCAATCCAGCGGACCTTCCTTCCCGCGGCCTG
CTGCCGGCTCTGCGGCCTCTTCCGCGTCTTCGCCTTCGCCCTCAGACGAGTCGGATCTCCCTTTGGGCCG
CCTCCCCGCCTGGAATTAATTCTGCAGTCGAGACCTAGAAAAACATGGAGCAATCACAAGTAGCAATACA
GCAGCTACCAATGCTGATTGTGCCTGGCTAGAAGCACAAGAGGAGGAGGAGGTGGGTTTTCCAGTCACAC
CTCAGGTACCTTTAAGACCAATGACTTACAAGGCAGCTGTAGATCTTAGCCACTTTTTAAAAGAAAAGAG
GGGACTGGAAGGGCTAATTCACTCCCAACGAAGACAAGATATCCTTGATCTGTGGATCTACCACACACAA
GGCTACTTCCCTGATTAGCAGAACTACACACCAGGGCCAGGGGTCAGATATCCACTGACCTTTGGATGGT
GCTACAAGCTAGTACCAGTTGAGCCAGATAAGGTAGAAGAGGCCAATAAAGGAGAGAACACCAGCTTGTT
ACACCCTGTGAGCCTGCATGGGATGGATGACCCGGAGAGAGAAGTGTTAGAGTGGAGGTTTGACAGCCGC
CTAGCATTTCATCACGTGGCCCGAGAGCTGCATCCGGAGTACTTCAAGAACTGCTGATATCGAGCTTGCT
ACAAGGGACTTTCCGCTGGGGACTTTCCAGGGAGGCGTGGCCTGGGCGGGACTGGGGAGTGGCGAGCCCT
CAGATCCTGCATATAAGCAGCTGCTTTTTGCCTGTACTGGGTCTCTCTGGTTAGACCAGATCTGAGCCTG
GGAGCTCTCTGGCTAACTAGGGAACCCACTGCTTAAGCCTCAATAAAGCTTGCCTTGAGTGCTTCAAGTA
GTGTGTGCCCGTCTGTTGTGTGACTCTGGTAACTAGAGATCCCTCAGACCCTTTTAGTCAGTGTGGAAAA
TCTCTAGCAGTAGTAGTTCATGTCATCTTATTATTCAGTATTTATAACTTGCAAAGAAATGAATATCAGA
GAGTGAGAGGCCTTGACATTGCTAGCGTTTACCGTCGACCTCTAGCTAGAGCTTGGCGTAATCATGGTCA
TAGCTGTTTCCTGTGTGAAATTGTTATCCGCTCACAATTCCACACAACATACGAGCCGGAAGCATAAAGT
GTAAAGCCTGGGGTGCCTAATGAGTGAGCTAACTCACATTAATTGCGTTGCGCTCACTGCCCGCTTTCCA
GTCGGGAAACCTGTCGTGCCAGCTGCATTAATGAATCGGCCAACGCGCGGGGAGAGGCGGTTTGCGTATT
GGGCGCTCTTCCGCTTCCTCGCTCACTGACTCGCTGCGCTCGGTCGTTCGGCTGCGGCGAGCGGTATCAG
CTCACTCAAAGGCGGTAATACGGTTATCCACAGAATCAGGGGATAACGCAGGAAAGAACATGTGAGCAAA
AGGCCAGCAAAAGGCCAGGAACCGTAAAAAGGCCGCGTTGCTGGCGTTTTTCCATAGGCTCCGCCCCCCT
GACGAGCATCACAAAAATCGACGCTCAAGTCAGAGGTGGCGAAACCCGACAGGACTATAAAGATACCAGG
CGTTTCCCCCTGGAAGCTCCCTCGTGCGCTCTCCTGTTCCGACCCTGCCGCTTACCGGATACCTGTCCGC
CTTTCTCCCTTCGGGAAGCGTGGCGCTTTCTCATAGCTCACGCTGTAGGTATCTCAGTTCGGTGTAGGTC
GTTCGCTCCAAGCTGGGCTGTGTGCACGAACCCCCCGTTCAGCCCGACCGCTGCGCCTTATCCGGTAACT
ATCGTCTTGAGTCCAACCCGGTAAGACACGACTTATCGCCACTGGCAGCAGCCACTGGTAACAGGATTAG
CAGAGCGAGGTATGTAGGCGGTGCTACAGAGTTCTTGAAGTGGTGGCCTAACTACGGCTACACTAGAAGA
ACAGTATTTGGTATCTGCGCTCTGCTGAAGCCAGTTACCTTCGGAAAAAGAGTTGGTAGCTCTTGATCCG
GCAAACAAACCACCGCTGGTAGCGGTGGTTTTTTTGTTTGCAAGCAGCAGATTACGCGCAGAAAAAAAGG
ATCTCAAGAAGATCCTTTGATCTTTTCTACGGGGTCTGACGCTCAGTGGAACGAAAACTCACGTTAAGGG
ATTTTGGTCATGAGATTATCAAAAAGGATCTTCACCTAGATCCTTTTAAATTAAAAATGAAGTTTTAAAT
CAATCTAAAGTATATATGAGTAAACTTGGTCTGACAGTTACCAATGCTTAATCAGTGAGGCACCTATCTC
AGCGATCTGTCTATTTCGTTCATCCATAGTTGCCTGACTCCCCGTCGTGTAGATAACTACGATACGGGAG
GGCTTACCATCTGGCCCCAGTGCTGCAATGATACCGCGAGACCCACGCTCACCGGCTCCAGATTTATCAG
CAATAAACCAGCCAGCCGGAAGGGCCGAGCGCAGAAGTGGTCCTGCAACTTTATCCGCCTCCATCCAGTC
TATTAATTGTTGCCGGGAAGCTAGAGTAAGTAGTTCGCCAGTTAATAGTTTGCGCAACGTTGTTGCCATT
GCTACAGGCATCGTGGTGTCACGCTCGTCGTTTGGTATGGCTTCATTCAGCTCCGGTTCCCAACGATCAA
GGCGAGTTACATGATCCCCCATGTTGTGCAAAAAAGCGGTTAGCTCCTTCGGTCCTCCGATCGTTGTCAG
AAGTAAGTTGGCCGCAGTGTTATCACTCATGGTTATGGCAGCACTGCATAATTCTCTTACTGTCATGCCA
TCCGTAAGATGCTTTTCTGTGACTGGTGAGTACTCAACCAAGTCATTCTGAGAATAGTGTATGCGGCGAC
CGAGTTGCTCTTGCCCGGCGTCAATACGGGATAATACCGCGCCACATAGCAGAACTTTAAAAGTGCTCAT
CATTGGAAAACGTTCTTCGGGGCGAAAACTCTCAAGGATCTTACCGCTGTTGAGATCCAGTTCGATGTAA
CCCACTCGTGCACCCAACTGATCTTCAGCATCTTTTACTTTCACCAGCGTTTCTGGGTGAGCAAAAACAG
GAAGGCAAAATGCCGCAAAAAAGGGAATAAGGGCGACACGGAAATGTTGAATACTCATACTCTTCCTTTT
TCAATATTATTGAAGCATTTATCAGGGTTATTGTCTCATGAGCGGATACATATTTGAATGTATTTAGAAA
AATAAACAAATAGGGGTTCCGCGCACATTTCCCCGAAAAGTGCCACCTGACGTCGACGGATCGGGAGATC
AACTTGTTTATTGCAGCTTATAATGGTTACAAATAAAGCAATAGCATCACAAATTTCACAAATAAAGCAT
TTTTTTCACTGCATTCTAGTTGTGGTTTGTCCAAACTCATCAATGTATCTTATCATGTCTGGATCAACTG
GATAACTCAAGCTAACCAAAATCATCCCAAACTTCCCACCCCATACCCTATTACCACTGCCAATTACCTG
TGGTTTCATTTACTCTAAACCTGTGATTCCTCTGAATTATTTTCATTTTAAAGAAATTGTATTTGTTAAA
TATGTACTACAAACTTAGTAGTT
Features (pLannotate 1.2.2; 23 found; start..end, strand, type, name):
    376..633     +  LTR            5' LTR (truncated): truncated 5' long terminal repeat (LTR) from HIV-1
    680..805     +  misc_feature   HIV-1 Ψ: packaging signal of human immunodeficiency virus type 1
    789..1127    +  CDS            HIV-1 gag (fragment): gag protein from human immunodeficiency virus 1; gag
   1302..1535    +  misc_feature   RRE: The Rev response element (RRE) of HIV-1 allows for Rev-dependent mRNA export from the nucleus to the cytoplasm.
   1912..2012    +  CDS            Rev (fragment): human immunodeficiency virus 1 (HIV-1) Rev protein; rev; enhances nuclear export of unspliced and incompletely spliced viral mRNAs
   2027..2142    +  misc_feature   cPPT/CTS: central polypurine tract and central termination sequence of HIV-1 (lacking the first T)
   2220..2431    +  promoter       EF-1α core promoter: core promoter for human elongation factor EF-1α
   2432..3370    +  intron         EF-1α intron A: intron upstream of the start codon of human EF-1α
   3395..5095    +  CDS            env (fragment): ENV_RSVSA - Experimental evidence at protein level: Swiss-Prot protein existence level 1. The transmembrane protein (TM) acts as a class I viral fusion protein. Under the current model, the protein has at least 3 conformational states: pre-fusion native state, pre-hairpin intermediate state, and post-fusion hairpin state. During viral and target cell membrane fusion, the coiled coil regions (heptad repeats) assume a trimer-of-hairpins structure, positioning the fusion peptide in close proximity to the C-terminal region of the ectodomain. The formation of this structure appears to drive apposit
   5319..5880    +  misc_feature   IRES: internal ribosome entry site (IRES) of the encephalomyocarditis virus (EMCV)
   5883..6674    +  CDS            neo: KKA2_KLEPN - Also known as kan, nptII. Experimental evidence at protein level: Swiss-Prot protein existence level 1. Resistance to kanamycin, neomycin, paromomycin, ribostamycin, butirosin and gentamicin B. From Klebsiella pneumoniae.
   6701..7289    +  misc_feature   WPRE: woodchuck hepatitis virus posttranscriptional regulatory element
   7306..7824    +  CDS            nef (fragment): NEF_HV1BR - Experimental evidence at protein level: Swiss-Prot protein existence level 1. Extracellular Nef protein targets CD4(+) T-lymphocytes for apoptosis by interacting with CXCR4 surface receptors (PubMed:14990729). From Human immunodeficiency virus type 1 group M subtype B (isolate BRU/LAI) (HIV-1).
   7872..8129    +  LTR            5' LTR (truncated): truncated 5' long terminal repeat (LTR) from HIV-1
   8279..8301    -  protein_bind   lac operator (fragment): The lac repressor binds to the lac operator to inhibit transcription in E. coli. This inhibition can be relieved by adding lactose or isopropyl-β-D-thiogalactopyranoside (IPTG). lac repressor encoded by lacI
   8305..8335    -  promoter       lac promoter: promoter for the E. coli lac operon
   8350..8371    -  protein_bind   CAP binding site: CAP binding activates transcription in the presence of cAMP. E. coli catabolite activator protein
   8384..8476    -  CDS            lacI (fragment): lac repressor; lacI; The lac repressor binds to the lac operator to inhibit transcription in E. coli. This inhibition can be relieved by adding lactose or isopropyl-β-D-thiogalactopyranoside (IPTG).
   8659..9247    -  rep_origin     ori: high-copy-number ColE1/pMB1/pBR322/pUC origin of replication
   9418..10278   -  CDS            AmpR: β-lactamase; bla; confers resistance to ampicillin, carbenicillin, and related antibiotics
  10279..10383   -  promoter       AmpR promoter: bla
  10431..10565   +  polyA_signal   SV40 poly(A) signal: SV40 polyadenylation signal
  10732..328     +  CDS            nef (fragment) (across the origin): NEF_HV1BR - Experimental evidence at protein level: Swiss-Prot protein existence level 1. Extracellular Nef protein targets CD4(+) T-lymphocytes for apoptosis by interacting with CXCR4 surface receptors (PubMed:14990729). From Human immunodeficiency virus type 1 group M subtype B (isolate BRU/LAI) (HIV-1).
