[The description below was written by a language model from this plasmid's Addgene catalogue record and pLannotate feature annotations shown in this document.]
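Description:
pLV-EF1a-N2c_envA-IRES-Neo is an HIV-1-based lentiviral transfer plasmid for mammalian expression, built on a pLV backbone and intended for making stable cell lines that express the avian retroviral envelope protein EnvA. It is maintained in E. coli through a high-copy ColE1/pUC-type origin and an ampicillin resistance gene (AmpR with its bla promoter). The backbone also carries remnants of a lac promoter/operator region and an SV40 poly(A) signal outside the viral cassette. The proviral region is flanked by two HIV-1 LTRs, both annotated as truncated, with adjoining sequence matched as nef fragments. It contains the Ψ packaging signal with a gag fragment, the Rev response element for nuclear export of the genomic RNA, and the cPPT/CTS element that aids transduction.

Between these elements, the human EF-1α core promoter with its intron A drives a bicistronic transcript. The first open reading frame matches the Rous sarcoma virus envelope glycoprotein. The annotated match stops a couple of hundred bases before the IRES, and the "N2c" in the name suggests a portion derived from the CVS-N2c rabies strain, although the record does not spell out the design. An EMCV IRES then allows translation of the neomycin phosphotransferase gene, so transduced cells can be selected with G418, and a WPRE downstream enhances transcript expression. The associated publication concerns production of improved rabies viral vectors for retrograde transsynaptic labelling, so EnvA-expressing lines made with this construct would plausibly serve to pseudotype such vectors. The depositor's and the repository's full sequences differ slightly in length but have essentially the same feature layout.
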