Addgene plasmid #172368: pLV-EF1a-N2c_envA-IRES-Neo
Purpose: Generation of envA-expressing stable cell lines, resistant to the antibiotic Neomycin (Gentamicin/G418)
Depositing lab: Yoav Ben-Simon & Peter Jonas. Depositing organization: Institute of Science and Technology Austria (I.S.T. Austria). Publication: Fast, high-throughput production of improved rabies viral vectors for specific, efficient and versatile transsynaptic retrograde labeling. Sumser A, Joesch M, Jonas P, Ben-Simon Y. Elife. 2022 Aug 30;11:e79848. doi: 10.7554/eLife.79848. PubMed 36040301.
Backbone
  Vector backbone: pLV
  Backbone size w/o insert (bp): 7496
  Vector type: Mammalian Expression, Lentiviral
  Selectable markers: Gentamicin
Growth in bacteria
  Bacterial resistance: Ampicillin, 100 μg/mL
  Growth temperature: 37°C
  Growth strain: NEB Stable
  Copy number: High Copy
Gene/Insert
  Gene/Insert name: envA + Neo
  Species: Synthetic
  Insert size (bp): 3283
  Promoter: EF1a
  Cloning method: Restriction Enzyme; 5′ cloning site Unknown (unknown if destroyed); 3′ cloning site Unknown (unknown if destroyed)
Terms and licenses: Academic/Nonprofit Terms; Industry Terms: Not Available to Industry
Depositor comments: Please visit https://doi.org/10.1101/2021.12.23.474014 for bioRxiv preprint.
How to cite: pLV-EF1a-N2c_envA-IRES-Neo was a gift from Yoav Ben-Simon & Peter Jonas (Addgene plasmid # 172368 ; http://n2t.net/addgene:172368 ; RRID:Addgene_172368)
